>Addgene plasmid #142760 | TFORF1227 | addgene full sequence | sequence record 395829 | Addgene NGS Result
TTAATGTAGTCTTATGCAATACTCTTGTAGTCTTGCAACATGGTAACGATGAGTTAGCAACATGCCTTAC
AAGGAGAGAAAAAGCACCGTGCATGCCGATTGGTGGAAGTAAGGTGGTACGATCGTGCCTTATTAGGAAG
GCAACAGACGGGTCTGACATGGATTGGACGAACCACTGAATTGCCGCATTGCAGAGATATTGTATTTAAG
TGCCTAGCTCGATACATAAACGGGTCTCTCTGGTTAGACCAGATCTGAGCCTGGGAGCTCTCTGGCTAAC
TAGGGAACCCACTGCTTAAGCCTCAATAAAGCTTGCCTTGAGTGCTTCAAGTAGTGTGTGCCCGTCTGTT
GTGTGACTCTGGTAACTAGAGATCCCTCAGACCCTTTTAGTCAGTGTGGAAAATCTCTAGCAGTGGCGCC
CGAACAGGGACTTGAAAGCGAAAGGGAAACCAGAGGAGCTCTCTCGACGCAGGACTCGGCTTGCTGAAGC
GCGCACGGCAAGAGGCGAGGGGCGGCGACTGGTGAGTACGCCAAAAATTTTGACTAGCGGAGGCTAGAAG
GAGAGAGATGGGTGCGAGAGCGTCAGTATTAAGCGGGGGAGAATTAGATCGCGATGGGAAAAAATTCGGT
TAAGGCCAGGGGGAAAGAAAAAATATAAATTAAAACATATAGTATGGGCAAGCAGGGAGCTAGAACGATT
CGCAGTTAATCCTGGCCTGTTAGAAACATCAGAAGGCTGTAGACAAATACTGGGACAGCTACAACCATCC
CTTCAGACAGGATCAGAAGAACTTAGATCATTATATAATACAGTAGCAACCCTCTATTGTGTGCATCAAA
GGATAGAGATAAAAGACACCAAGGAAGCTTTAGACAAGATAGAGGAAGAGCAAAACAAAAGTAAGACCAC
CGCACAGCAAGCGGCCGCTGATCTTCAGACCTGGAGGAGGAGATATGAGGGACAATTGGAGAAGTGAATT
ATATAAATATAAAGTAGTAAAAATTGAACCATTAGGAGTAGCACCCACCAAGGCAAAGAGAAGAGTGGTG
CAGAGAGAAAAAAGAGCAGTGGGAATAGGAGCTTTGTTCCTTGGGTTCTTGGGAGCAGCAGGAAGCACTA
TGGGCGCAGCGTCAATGACGCTGACGGTACAGGCCAGACAATTATTGTCTGGTATAGTGCAGCAGCAGAA
CAATTTGCTGAGGGCTATTGAGGCGCAACAGCATCTGTTGCAACTCACAGTCTGGGGCATCAAGCAGCTC
CAGGCAAGAATCCTGGCTGTGGAAAGATACCTAAAGGATCAACAGCTCCTGGGGATTTGGGGTTGCTCTG
GAAAACTCATTTGCACCACTGCTGTGCCTTGGAATGCTAGTTGGAGTAATAAATCTCTGGAACAGATTTG
GAATCACACGACCTGGATGGAGTGGGACAGAGAAATTAACAATTACACAAGCTTAATACACTCCTTAATT
GAAGAATCGCAAAACCAGCAAGAAAAGAATGAACAAGAATTATTGGAATTAGATAAATGGGCAAGTTTGT
GGAATTGGTTTAACATAACAAATTGGCTGTGGTATATAAAATTATTCATAATGATAGTAGGAGGCTTGGT
AGGTTTAAGAATAGTTTTTGCTGTACTTTCTATAGTGAATAGAGTTAGGCAGGGATATTCACCATTATCG
TTTCAGACCCACCTCCCAACCCCGAGGGGACCCATGCATTGCATCTCAATTAGTCAGCAACCAGGTGTGG
AAAGTCCCCAGGCTCCCCAGCAGGCAGAAGTATGCAAAGCATGCGTCTCAATTAGTCAGCAACCATAGTC
CCGCCCCTAACTCCGCCCATCCCGCCCCTAACTCCGCCCAGTTCCGCCCATTCTCCGCCCCATGGCTGAC
TAATTTTTTTTATTTATGCAGAGGCCGAGGCCGCCTCGGCCTCTGAGCTATTCCAGAAGTAGTGAGGAGG
CTTTTTTGGAGGCCTAGGCTTTTGCAAAAAGCTTTCTAGAGGTACCACCGGAGCTTACCATGACCGAGTA
CAAGCCCACGGTGCGCCTCGCCACCCGCGACGACGTCCCCAGGGCCGTACGCACCCTCGCCGCCGCGTTC
GCCGACTACCCCGCCACGCGCCACACCGTCGATCCGGACCGCCACATCGAGCGGGTCACCGAGCTGCAAG
AACTCTTCCTCACGCGCGTCGGGCTCGACATCGGCAAGGTGTGGGTCGCGGACGACGGCGCCGCCGTGGC
GGTCTGGACCACGCCGGAGAGCGTCGAAGCGGGGGCGGTGTTCGCCGAGATCGGCCCGCGCATGGCCGAG
TTGAGCGGTTCCCGGCTGGCCGCGCAGCAACAGATGGAAGGCCTCCTGGCGCCGCACCGGCCCAAGGAGC
CCGCGTGGTTCCTGGCCACCGTCGGCGTCTCGCCCGACCACCAGGGCAAGGGTCTGGGCAGCGCCGTCGT
GCTCCCCGGAGTGGAGGCGGCCGAGCGCGCCGGGGTGCCCGCCTTCCTGGAGACCTCCGCGCCCCGCAAC
CTCCCCTTCTACGAGCGGCTCGGCTTCACCGTCACCGCCGACGTCGAGGTGCCCGAAGGACCGCGCACCT
GGTGCATGACCCGCAAGCCCGGTGCCAGTTAACGAATTCTAGATCTTGAGACAAATGGCAGTATTCATCC
ACAATTTTAAAAGAAAAGGGGGGATTGGGGGGTACAGTGCAGGGGAAAGAATAGTAGACATAATAGCAAC
AGACATACAAACTAAAGAATTACAAAAACAAATTACAAAAATTCAAAATTTTCGGGTTTATTACAGGGAC
AGCAGAGATCCACTTTGGCGCCGGCTCGAGGCCTGCAGGTGCAAAGATGGATAAAGTTTTAAACAGAGAG
GAATCTTTGCAGCTAATGGACCTTCTAGGTCTTGAAAGGAGTGGGAATTGGCTCCGGTGCCCGTCAGTGG
GCAGAGCGCACATCGCCCACAGTCCCCGAGAAGTTGGGGGGAGGGGTCGGCAATTGAACCGGTGCCTAGA
GAAGGTGGCGCGGGGTAAACTGGGAAAGTGATGTCGTGTACTGGCTCCGCCTTTTTCCCGAGGGTGGGGG
AGAACCGTATATAAGTGCAGTAGTCGCCGTGAACGTTCTTTTTCGCAACGGGTTTGCCGCCAGAACACAG
GTAAGTGCCGTGTGTGGTTCCCGCGGGCCTGGCCTCTTTACGGGTTATGGCCCTTGCGTGCCTTGAATTA
CTTCCACCTGGCTGCAGTACGTGATTCTTGATCCCGAGCTTCGGGTTGGAAGTGGGTGGGAGAGTTCGAG
GCCTTGCGCTTAAGGAGCCCCTTCGCCTCGTGCTTGAGTTGAGGCCTGGCCTGGGCGCTGGGGCCGCCGC
GTGCGAATCTGGTGGCACCTTCGCGCCTGTCTCGCTGCTTTCGATAAGTCTCTAGCCATTTAAAATTTTT
GATGACCTGCTGCGACGCTTTTTTTCTGGCAAGATAGTCTTGTAAATGCGGGCCAAGATCTGCACACTGG
TATTTCGGTTTTTGGGGCCGCGGGCGGCGACGGGGCCCGTGCGTCCCAGCGCACATGTTCGGCGAGGCGG
GGCCTGCGAGCGCGGCCACCGAGAATCGGACGGGGGTAGTCTCAAGCTGGCCGGCCTGCTCTGGTGCCTG
GCCTCGCGCCGCCGTGTATCGCCCCGCCCTGGGCGGCAAGGCTGGCCCGGTCGGCACCAGTTGCGTGAGC
GGAAAGATGGCCGCTTCCCGGCCCTGCTGCAGGGAGCTCAAAATGGAGGACGCGGCGCTCGGGAGAGCGG
GCGGGTGAGTCACCCACACAAAGGAAAAGGGCCTTTCCGTCCTCAGCCGTCGCTTCATGTGACTCCACGG
AGTACCGGGCGCCGTCCAGGCACCTCGATTAGTTCTCGAGCTTTTGGAGTACGTCGTCTTTAGGTTGGGG
GGAGGGGTTTTATGCGATGGAGTTTCCCCACACTGAGTGGGTGGAGACTGAAGTTAGGCCAGCTTGGCAC
TTGATGTAATTCTCCTTGGAATTTGCCCTTTTTGAGTTTGGATCTTGGTTCATTCTCAAGCCTCAGACAG
TGGTTCAAAGTTTTTTTCTTCCATTTCAGGTGTCGTGAGGCTAGCACCGCCACCATGGCCCTCCCGACAC
CCTCGGACAGCACCCTCCCCGCGGAAGCCCGGGGACGAGGACGGCGACGGAGACTCGTTTGGACCCCGAG
CCAAAGCGAGGCCCTGCGAGCCTGCTTTGAGCGGAACCCGTACCCGGGCATCGCCACCAGAGAACGGCTG
GCCCAGGCCATCGGCATTCCGGAGCCCAGGGTCCAGATTTGGTTTCAGAATGAGAGGTCACGCCAGCTGA
GGCAGCACCGGCGGGAATCTCGGCCCTGGCCCGGGAGACGCGGCCCGCCAGAAGGCCGGCGAAAGCGGAC
CGCCGTCACCGGATCCCAGACCGCCCTGCTCCTCCGAGCCTTTGAGAAGGATCGCTTTCCAGGCATCGCC
GCCCGGGAGGAGCTGGCCAGAGAGACGGGCCTCCCGGAGTCCAGGATTCAGATCTGGTTTCAGAATCGAA
GGGCCAGGCACCCGGGACAGGGTGGCAGGGCGCCCGCGCAGGCAGGCGGCCTGTGCAGCGCGGCCCCCGG
CGGGGGTCACCCTGCTCCCTCGTGGGTCGCCTTCGCCCACACCGGCGCGTGGGGAACGGGGCTTCCCGCA
CCCCACGTGCCCTGCGCGCCTGGGGCTCTCCCACAGGGGGCTTTCGTGAGCCAGGCAGCGAGGGCCGCCC
CCGCGCTGCAGCCCAGCCAGGCCGCGCCGGCAGAGGGGATCTCCCAACCTGCCCCGGCGCGCGGGGATTT
CGCCTACGCCGCCCCGGCTCCTCCGGACGGGGCGCTCTCCCACCCTCAGGCTCCTCGGTGGCCTCCGCAC
CCGGGCAAAAGCCGGGAGGACCGGGACCCGCAGCGCGACGGCCTGCCGGGCCCCTGCGCGGTGGCACAGC
CTGGGCCCGCTCAAGCGGGGCCGCAGGGCCAAGGGGTGCTTGCGCCACCCACGTCCCAGGGGAGTCCGTG
GTGGGGCTGGGGCCGGGGTCCCCAGGTCGCCGGGGCGGCGTGGGAACCCCAAGCCGGGGCAGCTCCACCT
CCCCAGCCCGCGCCCCCGGACGCCTCCGCCTCCGCGCGGCAGGGGCAGATGCAAGGCATCCCGGCGCCCT
CCCAGGCGCTCCAGGAGCCGGCGCCCTGGTCTGCACTCCCCTGCGGCCTGCTGCTGGATGAGCTCCTGGC
GAGCCCGGAGTTTCTGCAGCAGGCGCAACCTCTCCTAGAAACGGAGGCCCCGGGGGAGCTGGAGGCCTCG
GAAGAGGCCGCCTCGCTGGAAGCACCCCTCAGCGAGGAAGAATACCGGGCTCTGCTGGAGGAGCTTTAGT
AATGAACTAGTCCGTAACTTGAAAGTATTTCGATTTCTTGGCTTTATATATCTTGTGGAAAGGACGACTG
CTGAGCTGGGCACATGCCCTAACGCGTTAAGTCGACAATCAACCTCTGGATTACAAAATTTGTGAAAGAT
TGACTGGTATTCTTAACTATGTTGCTCCTTTTACGCTATGTGGATACGCTGCTTTAATGCCTTTGTATCA
TGCTATTGCTTCCCGTATGGCTTTCATTTTCTCCTCCTTGTATAAATCCTGGTTGCTGTCTCTTTATGAG
GAGTTGTGGCCCGTTGTCAGGCAACGTGGCGTGGTGTGCACTGTGTTTGCTGACGCAACCCCCACTGGTT
GGGGCATTGCCACCACCTGTCAGCTCCTTTCCGGGACTTTCGCTTTCCCCCTCCCTATTGCCACGGCGGA
ACTCATCGCCGCCTGCCTTGCCCGCTGCTGGACAGGGGCTCGGCTGTTGGGCACTGACAATTCCGTGGTG
TTGTCGGGGAAATCATCGTCCTTTCCTTGGCTGCTCGCCTGTGTTGCCACCTGGATTCTGCGCGGGACGT
CCTTCTGCTACGTCCCTTCGGCCCTCAATCCAGCGGACCTTCCTTCCCGCGGCCTGCTGCCGGCTCTGCG
GCCTCTTCCGCGTCTTCGCCTTCGCCCTCAGACGAGTCGGATCTCCCTTTGGGCCGCCTCCCCGCGTCGA
CTTTAAGACCAATGACTTACAAGGCAGCTGTAGATCTTAGCCACTTTTTAAAAGAAAAGGGGGGACTGGA
AGGGCTAATTCACTCCCAACGAAGACAAGATCTGCTTTTTGCTTGTACTGGGTCTCTCTGGTTAGACCAG
ATCTGAGCCTGGGAGCTCTCTGGCTAACTAGGGAACCCACTGCTTAAGCCTCAATAAAGCTTGCCTTGAG
TGCTTCAAGTAGTGTGTGCCCGTCTGTTGTGTGACTCTGGTAACTAGAGATCCCTCAGACCCTTTTAGTC
AGTGTGGAAAATCTCTAGCAGTACGTATAGTAGTTCATGTCATCTTATTATTCAGTATTTATAACTTGCA
AAGAAATGAATATCAGAGAGTGAGAGGAACTTGTTTATTGCAGCTTATAATGGTTACAAATAAAGCAATA
GCATCACAAATTTCACAAATAAAGCATTTTTTTCACTGCATTCTAGTTGTGGTTTGTCCAAACTCATCAA
TGTATCTTATCATGTCTGGCTCTAGCTATCCCGCCCCTAACTCCGCCCATCCCGCCCCTAACTCCGCCCA
GTTCCGCCCATTCTCCGCCCCATGGCTGACTAATTTTTTTTATTTATGCAGAGGCCGAGGCCGCCTCGGC
CTCTGAGCTATTCCAGAAGTAGTGAGGAGGCTTTTTTGGAGGCCTAGGGACGTACCCAATTCGCCCTATA
GTGAGTCGTATTACGCGCGCTCACTGGCCGTCGTTTTACAACGTCGTGACTGGGAAAACCCTGGCGTTAC
CCAACTTAATCGCCTTGCAGCACATCCCCCTTTCGCCAGCTGGCGTAATAGCGAAGAGGCCCGCACCGAT
CGCCCTTCCCAACAGTTGCGCAGCCTGAATGGCGAATGGG
[124 nt withheld, positions 6971-7094]
C
[91 nt withheld, positions 7096-7186]
A
[49 nt withheld, positions 7188-7236]
CCTTTGACGTTGGAGTCCACGTTCTTT
[37 nt withheld, positions 7264-7300]
ACCCTATCTCGGTCTATTCTTTTGATTTATAAGGGATTTTGCCGATTTCGGCCTATTGGTTAAAAAATGA
GCTGATTTAACAAAAATTTAACGCGAATTTTAACAAAATATTAACGCTTACAATTTAGGTGGCACTTTTC
GGGGAAATGTGCGCGGAACCCCTATTTGTTTATTTTTCTAAATACATTCAAATATGTATCCGCTCATGAG
ACAATAACCCTGATAAATGCTTCAATAATATTGAAAAAGGAAGAGTATGAGTATTCAACATTTCCGTGTC
GCCCTTATTCCCTTTTTTGCGGCATTTTGCCTTCCTGTTTTTGCTCACCCAGAAACGCTGGTGAAAGTAA
AAGATGCTGAAGATCAGTTGGGTGCACGAGTGGGTTACATCGAACTGGATCTCAACAGCGGTAAGATCCT
TGAGAGTTTTCGCCCCGAAGAACGTTTTCCAATGATGAGCACTTTTAAAGTTCTGCTATGTGGCGCGGTA
TTATCCCGTATTGACGCCGGGCAAGAGCAACTCGGTCGCCGCATACACTATTCTCAGAATGACTTGGTTG
AGTACTCACCAGTCACAGAAAAGCATCTTACGGATGGCATGACAGTAAGAGAATTATGCAGTGCTGCCAT
AACCATGAGTGATAACACTGCGGCCAACTTACTTCTGACAACGATCGGAGGACCGAAGGAGCTAACCGCT
TTTTTGCACAACATGGGGGATCATGTAACTCGCCTTGATCGTTGGGAACCGGAGCTGAATGAAGCCATAC
CAAACGACGAGCGTGACACCACGATGCCTGTAGCAATGGCAACAACGTTGCGCAAACTATTAACTGGCGA
ACTACTTACTCTAGCTTCCCGGCAACAATTAATAGACTGGATGGAGGCGGATAAAGTTGCAGGACCACTT
CTGCGCTCGGCCCTTCCGGCTGGCTGGTTTATTGCTGATAAATCTGGAGCCGGTGAGCGTGGGTCTCGCG
GTATCATTGCAGCACTGGGGCCAGATGGTAAGCCCTCCCGTATCGTAGTTATCTACACGACGGGGAGTCA
GGCAACTATGGATGAACGAAATAGACAGATCGCTGAGATAGGTGCCTCACTGATTAAGCATTGGTAACTG
TCAGACCAAGTTTACTCATATATACTTTAGATTGATTTAAAACTTCATTTTTAATTTAAAAGGATCTAGG
TGAAGATCCTTTTTGATAATCTCATGACCAAAATCCCTTAACGTGAGTTTTCGTTCCACTGAGCGTCAGA
CCCCGTAGAAAAGATCAAAGGATCTTCTTGAGATCCTTTTTTTCTGCGCGTAATCTGCTGCTTGCAAACA
AAAAAACCACCGCTACCAGCGGTGGTTTGTTTGCCGGATCAAGAGCTACCAACTCTTTTTCCGAAGGTAA
CTGGCTTCAGCAGAGCGCAGATACCAAATACTGTTCTTCTAGTGTAGCCGTAGTTAGGCCACCACTTCAA
GAACTCTGTAGCACCGCCTACATACCTCGCTCTGCTAATCCTGTTACCAGTGGCTGCTGCCAGTGGCGAT
AAGTCGTGTCTTACCGGGTTGGACTCAAGACGATAGTTACCGGATAAGGCGCAGCGGTCGGGCTGAACGG
GGGGTTCGTGCACACAGCCCAGCTTGGAGCGAACGACCTACACCGAACTGAGATACCTACAGCGTGAGCT
ATGAGAAAGCGCCACGCTTCCCGAAGGGAGAAAGGCGGACAGGTATCCGGTAAGCGGCAGGGTCGGAACA
GGAGAGCGCACGAGGGAGCTTCCAGGGGGAAACGCCTGGTATCTTTATAGTCCTGTCGGGTTTCGCCACC
TCTGACTTGAGCGTCGATTTTTGTGATGCTCGTCAGGGGGGCGGAGCCTATGGAAAAACGCCAGCAACGC
GGCCTTTTTACGGTTCCTGGCCTTTTGCTGGCCTTTTGCTCACATGTTCTTTCCTGCGTTATCCCCTGAT
TCTGTGGATAACCGTATTACCGCCTTTGAGTGAGCTGATACCGCTCGCCGCAGCCGAACGACCGAGCGCA
GCGAGTCAGTGAGCGAGGAAGCGGAAGAGCGCCCAATACGCAAACCGCCTCTCCCCGCGCGTTGGCCGAT
TCATTAATGCAGCTGGCACGACAGGTTTCCCGACTGGAAAGCGGGCAGTGAGCGCAACGCAATTAATGTG
AGTTAGCTCACTCATTAGGCACCCCAGGCTTTACACTTTATGCTTCCGGCTCGTATGTTGTGTGGAATTG
TGAGCGGATAACAATTTCACACAGGAAACAGCTATGACCATGATTACGCCAAGCGCGCAATTAACCCTCA
CTAAAGGGAACAAAAGCTGGAGCTGCAAGC
Features (pLannotate 1.2.2; 31 found; start..end, strand, type, name):
      5..231     +  promoter       RSV promoter: Rous sarcoma virus enhancer/promoter
    232..412     +  LTR            5' LTR (truncated): truncated 5' long terminal repeat (LTR) from HIV-1
    459..584     +  misc_feature   HIV-1 Ψ: packaging signal of human immunodeficiency virus type 1
    568..931     +  CDS            HIV-1 gag (fragment): gag protein from human immunodeficiency virus 1; gag
   1077..1310    +  misc_feature   RRE: The Rev response element (RRE) of HIV-1 allows for Rev-dependent mRNA export from the nucleus to the cytoplasm.
   1687..1713    +  CDS            Rev (fragment): human immunodeficiency virus 1 (HIV-1) Rev protein; rev; enhances nuclear export of unspliced and incompletely spliced viral mRNAs
   1720..1743    +  promoter       SV40 promoter (fragment): SV40 early promoter
   1744..1815    +  promoter       SV40 promoter (fragment): SV40 enhancer and early promoter
   1839..1974    +  rep_origin     SV40 ori: SV40 origin of replication
   2020..2616    +  CDS            PuroR (fragment): puromycin N-acetyltransferase; pac from Streptomyces; confers resistance to puromycin
   2665..2782    +  misc_feature   cPPT/CTS: central polypurine tract and central termination sequence of HIV-1
   2847..2913    +  CDS            small t antigen (fragment): SV40 (simian virus 40) small t antigen
   2920..4098    +  promoter       EF-1α promoter: strong constitutive promoter for human elongation factor EF-1α
   4115..5386    +  CDS            DUX4: DUX4_HUMAN - Also known as DUX10. Experimental evidence at protein level: Swiss-Prot protein existence level 1. [Isoform 2]: Probably inactive as a transcriptional activator, due to the absence of the C-terminal region that is important for transcriptional activation. Can inhibit transcriptional activation mediated by isoform 1. Heterologous expression of isoform 2 has no deleterious effect on cell survival. From Homo sapiens (Human).
   5402..5455    +  promoter       U6 promoter (fragment): RNA polymerase III promoter for human U6 snRNA
   5497..6085    +  misc_feature   WPRE: woodchuck hepatitis virus posttranscriptional regulatory element
   6136..6155    +  misc_feature   cPPT/CTS (fragment): central polypurine tract and central termination sequence of HIV-1
   6157..6390    +  LTR            3' LTR (ΔU3): self-inactivating 3' long terminal repeat (LTR) from HIV-1
   6468..6589    +  polyA_signal   SV40 poly(A) signal: SV40 polyadenylation signal
   6629..6764    +  rep_origin     SV40 ori: SV40 origin of replication
   6785..6803    -  promoter       T7 promoter: promoter for bacteriophage T7 RNA polymerase
   6811..6966    +  CDS            lacZα (fragment): LacZα fragment of β-galactosidase; lacZ fragment
   6971..7399    +  rep_origin     f1 ori (sequence partly withheld): f1 bacteriophage origin of replication; arrow indicates direction of (+) strand synthesis
   7452..7556    +  promoter       AmpR promoter: bla
   7557..8417    +  CDS            AmpR: β-lactamase; bla; confers resistance to ampicillin, carbenicillin, and related antibiotics
   8588..9176    +  rep_origin     ori: high-copy-number ColE1/pMB1/pBR322/pUC origin of replication
   9359..9451    +  CDS            lacI (fragment): lac repressor; lacI; The lac repressor binds to the lac operator to inhibit transcription in E. coli. This inhibition can be relieved by adding lactose or isopropyl-β-D-thiogalactopyranoside (IPTG).
   9464..9485    +  protein_bind   CAP binding site: CAP binding activates transcription in the presence of cAMP. E. coli catabolite activator protein
   9500..9530    +  promoter       lac promoter: promoter for the E. coli lac operon
   9538..9554    +  protein_bind   lac operator: The lac repressor binds to the lac operator to inhibit transcription in E. coli. This inhibition can be relieved by adding lactose or isopropyl-β-D-thiogalactopyranoside (IPTG). lac repressor encoded by lacI
   9599..9617    +  promoter       T3 promoter: promoter for bacteriophage T3 RNA polymerase
