[The description below was written by a language model from this plasmid's Addgene catalogue record and pLannotate feature annotations shown in this document.]
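Description:
TFORF1227 is a lentiviral mammalian expression plasmid built on the pLX_TRC317 backbone and carrying the human transcription factor DUX4 as a synthesized open reading frame. It belongs to a barcoded transcription factor ORF collection in which each construct carries a unique 24-bp barcode, so that the factor delivered to a cell can be identified in pooled overexpression screens, such as those used for directed differentiation. In bacteria the plasmid is maintained through a high-copy ColE1/pUC-type origin and selected with ampicillin (AmpR). An f1 origin and remnants of a lac/T3/T7 cloning region are also present in the backbone. The depositor notes a risk of recombination, consistent with the repeated LTR sequences.

The viral portion has a third-generation, self-inactivating layout. An RSV promoter drives a truncated HIV-1 5' LTR, followed by the Ψ packaging signal with a gag fragment, the RRE for Rev-dependent nuclear export of the genomic RNA, and a cPPT/CTS element. It ends in a ΔU3 3' LTR, with an SV40 poly(A) signal downstream. Two expression units lie between the LTRs. An SV40 early promoter drives puromycin N-acetyltransferase for selection of transduced cells, and a strong constitutive EF-1α promoter drives the DUX4 coding sequence. A WPRE downstream of the ORF enhances transcript stability and expression. The barcode is not annotated in the feature table. It may lie in the short interval between the ORF and the WPRE, where only a small U6 promoter fragment is called, but the record does not state its position. The annotated DUX4 CDS is slightly shorter than the listed insert size, and the sequenced record totals 9,640 nt, matching backbone plus insert.
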