Addgene plasmid #142760: TFORF1227
Purpose: Lentiviral vector for overexpressing transcription factor ORFs with unique 24-bp barcodes. Barcodes facilitate identification of transcription factors in pooled screens.
Depositing lab: Feng Zhang. Depositing organization: Broad Institute. Publication: A transcription factor atlas of directed differentiation. Joung J, Ma S, Tay T, Geiger-Schuller KR, Kirchgatterer PC, Verdine VK, Guo B, Arias-Garcia MA, Allen WE, Singh A, Kuksenko O, Abudayyeh OO, Gootenberg JS, Fu Z, Macrae RK, Buenrostro JD, Regev A, Zhang F. Cell. 2023 Jan 5;186(1):209-229.e26. doi: 10.1016/j.cell.2022.11.026. PubMed 36608654.
Backbone
  Vector backbone: pLX_TRC317
  Backbone manufacturer: Broad Institute Genetic Perturbation Platform
  Backbone size w/o insert (bp): 8264
  Vector type: Mammalian Expression, Lentiviral
  Selectable markers: Puromycin
Growth in bacteria
  Bacterial resistance: Ampicillin, 100 μg/mL
  Growth temperature: 37°C
  Growth strain: NEB Stable
  Copy number: High Copy
Gene/Insert
  Gene/Insert name: DUX4
  Species: H. sapiens (human)
  Insert size (bp): 1376
  Entrez Gene: DUX4 (a.k.a. DUX4L)
  Promoter: EF1a
  Cloning method: Unknown
  Sequencing primers: 5′ GGGTGGAGACTGAAGTTAGGCCAG; 3′ CACATAGCGTAAAAGGAGCAACATAG
Terms and licenses: Academic/Nonprofit Terms; Industry Terms: Not Available to Industry
Depositor comments: NM_001293798,NM_001306068,ENST00000616166,ENST00000565211,ENST00000569241 . The transcription factor ORF portion of this plasmid was synthesized by Genewiz. Please test multiple small colonies in case of plasmid recombination. To make this collection available in a timely manner, a portion of this collection was not fully sequenced by Addgene. If an Addgene verified full plasmid sequence is not available, please contact us prior to placing an order to request the full sequence.
How to cite: TFORF1227 was a gift from Feng Zhang (Addgene plasmid # 142760 ; http://n2t.net/addgene:142760 ; RRID:Addgene_142760)
