>Addgene plasmid #142760 | TFORF1227 | depositor partial sequence | sequence record 280418 | Insert
ACCGCCACCATGGCCCTCCCGACACCCTCGGACAGCACCCTCCCCGCGGAAGCCCGGGGACGAGGACGGC
GACGGAGACTCGTTTGGACCCCGAGCCAAAGCGAGGCCCTGCGAGCCTGCTTTGAGCGGAACCCGTACCC
GGGCATCGCCACCAGAGAACGGCTGGCCCAGGCCATCGGCATTCCGGAGCCCAGGGTCCAGATTTGGTTT
CAGAATGAGAGGTCACGCCAGCTGAGGCAGCACCGGCGGGAATCTCGGCCCTGGCCCGGGAGACGCGGCC
CGCCAGAAGGCCGGCGAAAGCGGACCGCCGTCACCGGATCCCAGACCGCCCTGCTCCTCCGAGCCTTTGA
GAAGGATCGCTTTCCAGGCATCGCCGCCCGGGAGGAGCTGGCCAGAGAGACGGGCCTCCCGGAGTCCAGG
ATTCAGATCTGGTTTCAGAATCGAAGGGCCAGGCACCCGGGACAGGGTGGCAGGGCGCCCGCGCAGGCAG
GCGGCCTGTGCAGCGCGGCCCCCGGCGGGGGTCACCCTGCTCCCTCGTGGGTCGCCTTCGCCCACACCGG
CGCGTGGGGAACGGGGCTTCCCGCACCCCACGTGCCCTGCGCGCCTGGGGCTCTCCCACAGGGGGCTTTC
GTGAGCCAGGCAGCGAGGGCCGCCCCCGCGCTGCAGCCCAGCCAGGCCGCGCCGGCAGAGGGGATCTCCC
AACCTGCCCCGGCGCGCGGGGATTTCGCCTACGCCGCCCCGGCTCCTCCGGACGGGGCGCTCTCCCACCC
TCAGGCTCCTCGGTGGCCTCCGCACCCGGGCAAAAGCCGGGAGGACCGGGACCCGCAGCGCGACGGCCTG
CCGGGCCCCTGCGCGGTGGCACAGCCTGGGCCCGCTCAAGCGGGGCCGCAGGGCCAAGGGGTGCTTGCGC
CACCCACGTCCCAGGGGAGTCCGTGGTGGGGCTGGGGCCGGGGTCCCCAGGTCGCCGGGGCGGCGTGGGA
ACCCCAAGCCGGGGCAGCTCCACCTCCCCAGCCCGCGCCCCCGGACGCCTCCGCCTCCGCGCGGCAGGGG
CAGATGCAAGGCATCCCGGCGCCCTCCCAGGCGCTCCAGGAGCCGGCGCCCTGGTCTGCACTCCCCTGCG
GCCTGCTGCTGGATGAGCTCCTGGCGAGCCCGGAGTTTCTGCAGCAGGCGCAACCTCTCCTAGAAACGGA
GGCCCCGGGGGAGCTGGAGGCCTCGGAAGAGGCCGCCTCGCTGGAAGCACCCCTCAGCGAGGAAGAATAC
CGGGCTCTGCTGGAGGAGCTTTAGTAATGAACTAGTCCGTAACTTGAAAGTATTTCGATTTCTTGGCTTT
ATATATCTTGTGGAAAGGACGACTGCTGAGCTGGGCACATGCCCTA
