>Addgene plasmid #142760 | TFORF1227 | depositor partial sequence | sequence record 280419 | Barcode
CTGCTGAGCTGGGCACATGCCCTA
